>Addgene plasmid #144649 | TFORF3173 | addgene full sequence | sequence record 348625 | Addgene NGS Result
GGCTCCGGTGCCCGTCAGTGGGCAGAGCGCACATCGCCCACAGTCCCCGAGAAGTTGGGGGGAGGGGTCG
GCAATTGAACCGGTGCCTAGAGAAGGTGGCGCGGGGTAAACTGGGAAAGTGATGTCGTGTACTGGCTCCG
CCTTTTTCCCGAGGGTGGGGGAGAACCGTATATAAGTGCAGTAGTCGCCGTGAACGTTCTTTTTCGCAAC
GGGTTTGCCGCCAGAACACAGGTAAGTGCCGTGTGTGGTTCCCGCGGGCCTGGCCTCTTTACGGGTTATG
GCCCTTGCGTGCCTTGAATTACTTCCACCTGGCTGCAGTACGTGATTCTTGATCCCGAGCTTCGGGTTGG
AAGTGGGTGGGAGAGTTCGAGGCCTTGCGCTTAAGGAGCCCCTTCGCCTCGTGCTTGAGTTGAGGCCTGG
CCTGGGCGCTGGGGCCGCCGCGTGCGAATCTGGTGGCACCTTCGCGCCTGTCTCGCTGCTTTCGATAAGT
CTCTAGCCATTTAAAATTTTTGATGACCTGCTGCGACGCTTTTTTTCTGGCAAGATAGTCTTGTAAATGC
GGGCCAAGATCTGCACACTGGTATTTCGGTTTTTGGGGCCGCGGGCGGCGACGGGGCCCGTGCGTCCCAG
CGCACATGTTCGGCGAGGCGGGGCCTGCGAGCGCGGCCACCGAGAATCGGACGGGGGTAGTCTCAAGCTG
GCCGGCCTGCTCTGGTGCCTGGCCTCGCGCCGCCGTGTATCGCCCCGCCCTGGGCGGCAAGGCTGGCCCG
GTCGGCACCAGTTGCGTGAGCGGAAAGATGGCCGCTTCCCGGCCCTGCTGCAGGGAGCTCAAAATGGAGG
ACGCGGCGCTCGGGAGAGCGGGCGGGTGAGTCACCCACACAAAGGAAAAGGGCCTTTCCGTCCTCAGCCG
TCGCTTCATGTGACTCCACGGAGTACCGGGCGCCGTCCAGGCACCTCGATTAGTTCTCGAGCTTTTGGAG
TACGTCGTCTTTAGGTTGGGGGGAGGGGTTTTATGCGATGGAGTTTCCCCACACTGAGTGGGTGGAGACT
GAAGTTAGGCCAGCTTGGCACTTGATGTAATTCTCCTTGGAATTTGCCCTTTTTGAGTTTGGATCTTGGT
TCATTCTCAAGCCTCAGACAGTGGTTCAAAGTTTTTTTCTTCCATTTCAGGTGTCGTGAGGCTAGCATCG
ATTGATCAACAAGTTTGTACAAAAAAGCAGGCACCATGTCTCTGTGGGGTCTGGTCTCCAAGATGCCCCC
AGAAAAAGTGCAGCGGCTCTATGTCGACTTTCCCCAACACCTGCGGCATCTTCTGGGTGACTGGCTGGAG
AGCCAGCCCTGGGAGTTCCTGGTCGGCTCCGACGCCTTCTGCTGCAACTTGGCTAGTGCCCTACTTTCAG
ACACTGTCCAGCACCTTCAGGCCTCGGTGGGAGAGCAGGGGGAGGGGAGCACCATCTTGCAACACATCAG
CACCCTTGAGAGCATATATCAGAGGGACCCCCTGAAGCTGGTGGCCACTTTCAGACAAATACTTCAAGGA
GAGAAAAAAGCTGTTATGGAACAGTTCCGCCACTTGCCAATGCCTTTCCACTGGAAGCAGGAAGAACTCA
AGTTTAAGACAGGCTTGCGGAGGCTGCAGCACCGAGTAGGGGAGATCCACCTTCTCCGAGAAGCCCTGCA
GAAGGGGGCTGAGGCTGGCCAAGTGTCTCTGCACAGCTTGATAGAAACTCCTGCTAATGGGACTGGGCCA
AGTGAGGCCCTGGCCATGCTACTGCAGGAGACCACTGGAGAGCTAGAGGCAGCCAAAGCCCTAGTGCTGA
AGAGGATCCAGATTTGGAAACGGCAGCAGCAGCTGGCAGGGAATGGCGCACCGTTTGAGGAGAGCCTGGC
CCCACTCCAGGAGAGGTGTGAAAGCCTGGTGGACATTTATTCCCAGCTACAGCAGGAGGTAGGGGCGGCT
GGTGGGGAGCTTGAGCCCAAGACCCGGGCATCGCTGACTGGCCGGCTGGATGAAGTCCTGAGAACCCTCG
TCACCAGTTGCTTCCTGGTGGAGAAGCAGCCCCCCCAGGTACTGAAGACTCAGACCAAGTTCCAGGCTGG
AGTTCGATTCCTGTTGGGCTTGAGGTTCCTGGGGGCCCCAGCCAAGCCTCCGCTGGTCAGGGCCGACATG
GTGACAGAGAAGCAGGCGCGGGAGCTGAGTGTGCCTCAGGGTCCTGGGGCTGGAGCAGAAAGCACTGGAG
AAATCATCAACAACACTGTGCCCTTGGAGAACAGCATTCCTGGGAACTGCTGCTCTGCCCTGTTCAAGAA
CCTGCTTCTCAAGAAGATCAAGCGGTGTGAGCGGAAGGGCACTGAGTCTGTCACAGAGGAGAAGTGCGCT
GTGCTCTTCTCTGCCAGCTTCACACTTGGCCCCGGCAAACTCCCCATCCAGCTCCAGGCCCTGTCTCTGC
CCCTGGTGGTCATCGTCCATGGCAACCAAGACAACAATGCCAAAGCCACTATCCTGTGGGACAATGCCTT
CTCTGAGATGGACCGCGTGCCCTTTGTGGTGGCTGAGCGGGTGCCCTGGGAGAAGATGTGTGAAACTCTG
AACCTGAAGTTCATGGCTGAGGTGGGGACCAACCGGGGGCTGCTCCCAGAGCACTTCCTCTTCCTGGCCC
AGAAGATCTTCAATGACAACAGCCTCAGTATGGAGGCCTTCCAGCACCGTTCTGTGTCCTGGTCGCAGTT
CAACAAGGAGATCCTGCTGGGCCGTGGCTTCACCTTTTGGCAGTGGTTTGATGGTGTCCTGGACCTCACC
AAACGCTGTCTCCGGAGCTACTGGTCTGACCGGCTGATCATTGGCTTCATCAGCAAACAGTACGTTACTA
GCCTTCTTCTCAATGAGCCCGACGGAACCTTTCTCCTCCGCTTCAGCGACTCAGAGATTGGGGGCATCAC
CATTGCCCATGTCATCCGGGGCCAGGATGGCTCTCCACAGATAGAGAACATCCAGCCATTCTCTGCCAAA
GACCTGTCCATTCGCTCACTGGGGGACCGAATCCGGGATCTTGCTCAGCTCAAAAATCTCTATCCCAAGA
AGCCCAAGGATGAGGCTTTCCGGAGCCACTACAAGCCTGAACAGATGGGTAAGGATGGCAGGGGTTATGT
CCCAGCTACCATCAAGATGACCGTGGAAAGGGACCAACCACTTCCTACCCCAGAGCTCCAGATGCCTACC
ATGGTGCCTTCTTATGACCTTGGAATGGCCCCTGATTCCTCCATGAGCATGCAGCTTGGCCCAGATATGG
TGCCCCAGGTGTACCCACCACACTCTCACTCCATCCCCCCGTATCAAGGCCTCTCCCCAGAAGAATCAGT
CAACGTGTTGTCAGCCTTCCAGGAGCCTCACCTGCAGATGCCCCCCAGCCTGGGCCAGATGAGCCTGCCC
TTTGACCAGCCTCACCCCCAGGGCCTGCTGCCGTGCCAGCCTCAGGAGCATGCTGTGTCCAGCCCTGACC
CCCTGCTCTGCTCAGATGTGACCATGGTGGAAGACAGCTGCCTGAGCCAGCCAGTGACAGCGTTTCCTCA
GGGCACTTGGATTGGTGAAGACATATTCCCTCCTCTGCTGCCTCCCACTGAACAGGACCTCACTAAGCTT
CTCCTGGAGGGGCAAGGGGAGTCGGGGGGAGGGTCCTTGGGGGCACAGCCCCTCCTGCAGCCCTCCCACT
ATGGGCAATCTGGGATCTCAATGTCCCACATGGACCTAAGGGCCAACCCCAGTTGGTAGAACCCAGCTTT
CTTGTACAAAGTGGTTGATATCGGTAAGCCTATCCCTAACCCTCTCCTCGGTCTCGATTCTACGTAGTAA
TGAACTAGTCCGTAACTTGAAAGTATTTCGATTTCTTGGCTTTATATATCTTGTGGAAAGGACGATAGTG
ACAGGCCACATTACTATGTACGCGTTAAGTCGACAATCAACCTCTGGATTACAAAATTTGTGAAAGATTG
ACTGGTATTCTTAACTATGTTGCTCCTTTTACGCTATGTGGATACGCTGCTTTAATGCCTTTGTATCATG
CTATTGCTTCCCGTATGGCTTTCATTTTCTCCTCCTTGTATAAATCCTGGTTGCTGTCTCTTTATGAGGA
GTTGTGGCCCGTTGTCAGGCAACGTGGCGTGGTGTGCACTGTGTTTGCTGACGCAACCCCCACTGGTTGG
GGCATTGCCACCACCTGTCAGCTCCTTTCCGGGACTTTCGCTTTCCCCCTCCCTATTGCCACGGCGGAAC
TCATCGCCGCCTGCCTTGCCCGCTGCTGGACAGGGGCTCGGCTGTTGGGCACTGACAATTCCGTGGTGTT
GTCGGGGAAATCATCGTCCTTTCCTTGGCTGCTCGCCTGTGTTGCCACCTGGATTCTGCGCGGGACGTCC
TTCTGCTACGTCCCTTCGGCCCTCAATCCAGCGGACCTTCCTTCCCGCGGCCTGCTGCCGGCTCTGCGGC
CTCTTCCGCGTCTTCGCCTTCGCCCTCAGACGAGTCGGATCTCCCTTTGGGCCGCCTCCCCGCGTCGACT
TTAAGACCAATGACTTACAAGGCAGCTGTAGATCTTAGCCACTTTTTAAAAGAAAAGGGGGGACTGGAAG
GGCTAATTCACTCCCAACGAAGACAAGATCTGCTTTTTGCTTGTACTGGGTCTCTCTGGTTAGACCAGAT
CTGAGCCTGGGAGCTCTCTGGCTAACTAGGGAACCCACTGCTTAAGCCTCAATAAAGCTTGCCTTGAGTG
CTTCAAGTAGTGTGTGCCCGTCTGTTGTGTGACTCTGGTAACTAGAGATCCCTCAGACCCTTTTAGTCAG
TGTGGAAAATCTCTAGCAGTACGTATAGTAGTTCATGTCATCTTATTATTCAGTATTTATAACTTGCAAA
GAAATGAATATCAGAGAGTGAGAGGAACTTGTTTATTGCAGCTTATAATGGTTACAAATAAAGCAATAGC
ATCACAAATTTCACAAATAAAGCATTTTTTTCACTGCATTCTAGTTGTGGTTTGTCCAAACTCATCAATG
TATCTTATCATGTCTGGCTCTAGCTATCCCGCCCCTAACTCCGCCCATCCCGCCCCTAACTCCGCCCAGT
TCCGCCCATTCTCCGCCCCATGGCTGACTAATTTTTTTTATTTATGCAGAGGCCGAGGCCGCCTCGGCCT
CTGAGCTATTCCAGAAGTAGTGAGGAGGCTTTTTTGGAGGCCTAGGGACGTACCCAATTCGCCCTATAGT
GAGTCGTATTACGCGCGCTCACTGGCCGTCGTTTTACAACGTCGTGACTGGGAAAACCCTGGCGTTACCC
AACTTAATCGCCTTGCAGCACATCCCCCTTTCGCCAGCTGGCGTAATAGCGAAGAGGCCCGCACCGATCG
CCCTTCCCAACAGTTGCGCAGCCTGAATGGCGAATGGG
[124 nt withheld, positions 5429-5552]
C
[91 nt withheld, positions 5554-5644]
A
[49 nt withheld, positions 5646-5694]
CCTTTGACGTTGGAGTCCACGTTCTTT
[37 nt withheld, positions 5722-5758]
ACCCTATCTCGGTCTATTCTTTTGATTTATAAGGGATTTTGCCGATTTCGGCCTATTGGTTAAAAAATGA
GCTGATTTAACAAAAATTTAACGCGAATTTTAACAAAATATTAACGCTTACAATTTAGGTGGCACTTTTC
GGGGAAATGTGCGCGGAACCCCTATTTGTTTATTTTTCTAAATACATTCAAATATGTATCCGCTCATGAG
ACAATAACCCTGATAAATGCTTCAATAATATTGAAAAAGGAAGAGTATGAGTATTCAACATTTCCGTGTC
GCCCTTATTCCCTTTTTTGCGGCATTTTGCCTTCCTGTTTTTGCTCACCCAGAAACGCTGGTGAAAGTAA
AAGATGCTGAAGATCAGTTGGGTGCACGAGTGGGTTACATCGAACTGGATCTCAACAGCGGTAAGATCCT
TGAGAGTTTTCGCCCCGAAGAACGTTTTCCAATGATGAGCACTTTTAAAGTTCTGCTATGTGGCGCGGTA
TTATCCCGTATTGACGCCGGGCAAGAGCAACTCGGTCGCCGCATACACTATTCTCAGAATGACTTGGTTG
AGTACTCACCAGTCACAGAAAAGCATCTTACGGATGGCATGACAGTAAGAGAATTATGCAGTGCTGCCAT
AACCATGAGTGATAACACTGCGGCCAACTTACTTCTGACAACGATCGGAGGACCGAAGGAGCTAACCGCT
TTTTTGCACAACATGGGGGATCATGTAACTCGCCTTGATCGTTGGGAACCGGAGCTGAATGAAGCCATAC
CAAACGACGAGCGTGACACCACGATGCCTGTAGCAATGGCAACAACGTTGCGCAAACTATTAACTGGCGA
ACTACTTACTCTAGCTTCCCGGCAACAATTAATAGACTGGATGGAGGCGGATAAAGTTGCAGGACCACTT
CTGCGCTCGGCCCTTCCGGCTGGCTGGTTTATTGCTGATAAATCTGGAGCCGGTGAGCGTGGGTCTCGCG
GTATCATTGCAGCACTGGGGCCAGATGGTAAGCCCTCCCGTATCGTAGTTATCTACACGACGGGGAGTCA
GGCAACTATGGATGAACGAAATAGACAGATCGCTGAGATAGGTGCCTCACTGATTAAGCATTGGTAACTG
TCAGACCAAGTTTACTCATATATACTTTAGATTGATTTAAAACTTCATTTTTAATTTAAAAGGATCTAGG
TGAAGATCCTTTTTGATAATCTCATGACCAAAATCCCTTAACGTGAGTTTTCGTTCCACTGAGCGTCAGA
CCCCGTAGAAAAGATCAAAGGATCTTCTTGAGATCCTTTTTTTCTGCGCGTAATCTGCTGCTTGCAAACA
AAAAAACCACCGCTACCAGCGGTGGTTTGTTTGCCGGATCAAGAGCTACCAACTCTTTTTCCGAAGGTAA
CTGGCTTCAGCAGAGCGCAGATACCAAATACTGTTCTTCTAGTGTAGCCGTAGTTAGGCCACCACTTCAA
GAACTCTGTAGCACCGCCTACATACCTCGCTCTGCTAATCCTGTTACCAGTGGCTGCTGCCAGTGGCGAT
AAGTCGTGTCTTACCGGGTTGGACTCAAGACGATAGTTACCGGATAAGGCGCAGCGGTCGGGCTGAACGG
GGGGTTCGTGCACACAGCCCAGCTTGGAGCGAACGACCTACACCGAACTGAGATACCTACAGCGTGAGCT
ATGAGAAAGCGCCACGCTTCCCGAAGGGAGAAAGGCGGACAGGTATCCGGTAAGCGGCAGGGTCGGAACA
GGAGAGCGCACGAGGGAGCTTCCAGGGGGAAACGCCTGGTATCTTTATAGTCCTGTCGGGTTTCGCCACC
TCTGACTTGAGCGTCGATTTTTGTGATGCTCGTCAGGGGGGCGGAGCCTATGGAAAAACGCCAGCAACGC
GGCCTTTTTACGGTTCCTGGCCTTTTGCTGGCCTTTTGCTCACATGTTCTTTCCTGCGTTATCCCCTGAT
TCTGTGGATAACCGTATTACCGCCTTTGAGTGAGCTGATACCGCTCGCCGCAGCCGAACGACCGAGCGCA
GCGAGTCAGTGAGCGAGGAAGCGGAAGAGCGCCCAATACGCAAACCGCCTCTCCCCGCGCGTTGGCCGAT
TCATTAATGCAGCTGGCACGACAGGTTTCCCGACTGGAAAGCGGGCAGTGAGCGCAACGCAATTAATGTG
AGTTAGCTCACTCATTAGGCACCCCAGGCTTTACACTTTATGCTTCCGGCTCGTATGTTGTGTGGAATTG
TGAGCGGATAACAATTTCACACAGGAAACAGCTATGACCATGATTACGCCAAGCGCGCAATTAACCCTCA
CTAAAGGGAACAAAAGCTGGAGCTGCAAGCTTAATGTAGTCTTATGCAATACTCTTGTAGTCTTGCAACA
TGGTAACGATGAGTTAGCAACATGCCTTACAAGGAGAGAAAAAGCACCGTGCATGCCGATTGGTGGAAGT
AAGGTGGTACGATCGTGCCTTATTAGGAAGGCAACAGACGGGTCTGACATGGATTGGACGAACCACTGAA
TTGCCGCATTGCAGAGATATTGTATTTAAGTGCCTAGCTCGATACATAAACGGGTCTCTCTGGTTAGACC
AGATCTGAGCCTGGGAGCTCTCTGGCTAACTAGGGAACCCACTGCTTAAGCCTCAATAAAGCTTGCCTTG
AGTGCTTCAAGTAGTGTGTGCCCGTCTGTTGTGTGACTCTGGTAACTAGAGATCCCTCAGACCCTTTTAG
TCAGTGTGGAAAATCTCTAGCAGTGGCGCCCGAACAGGGACTTGAAAGCGAAAGGGAAACCAGAGGAGCT
CTCTCGACGCAGGACTCGGCTTGCTGAAGCGCGCACGGCAAGAGGCGAGGGGCGGCGACTGGTGAGTACG
CCAAAAATTTTGACTAGCGGAGGCTAGAAGGAGAGAGATGGGTGCGAGAGCGTCAGTATTAAGCGGGGGA
GAATTAGATCGCGATGGGAAAAAATTCGGTTAAGGCCAGGGGGAAAGAAAAAATATAAATTAAAACATAT
AGTATGGGCAAGCAGGGAGCTAGAACGATTCGCAGTTAATCCTGGCCTGTTAGAAACATCAGAAGGCTGT
AGACAAATACTGGGACAGCTACAACCATCCCTTCAGACAGGATCAGAAGAACTTAGATCATTATATAATA
CAGTAGCAACCCTCTATTGTGTGCATCAAAGGATAGAGATAAAAGACACCAAGGAAGCTTTAGACAAGAT
AGAGGAAGAGCAAAACAAAAGTAAGACCACCGCACAGCAAGCGGCCGCTGATCTTCAGACCTGGAGGAGG
AGATATGAGGGACAATTGGAGAAGTGAATTATATAAATATAAAGTAGTAAAAATTGAACCATTAGGAGTA
GCACCCACCAAGGCAAAGAGAAGAGTGGTGCAGAGAGAAAAAAGAGCAGTGGGAATAGGAGCTTTGTTCC
TTGGGTTCTTGGGAGCAGCAGGAAGCACTATGGGCGCAGCGTCAATGACGCTGACGGTACAGGCCAGACA
ATTATTGTCTGGTATAGTGCAGCAGCAGAACAATTTGCTGAGGGCTATTGAGGCGCAACAGCATCTGTTG
CAACTCACAGTCTGGGGCATCAAGCAGCTCCAGGCAAGAATCCTGGCTGTGGAAAGATACCTAAAGGATC
AACAGCTCCTGGGGATTTGGGGTTGCTCTGGAAAACTCATTTGCACCACTGCTGTGCCTTGGAATGCTAG
TTGGAGTAATAAATCTCTGGAACAGATTTGGAATCACACGACCTGGATGGAGTGGGACAGAGAAATTAAC
AATTACACAAGCTTAATACACTCCTTAATTGAAGAATCGCAAAACCAGCAAGAAAAGAATGAACAAGAAT
TATTGGAATTAGATAAATGGGCAAGTTTGTGGAATTGGTTTAACATAACAAATTGGCTGTGGTATATAAA
ATTATTCATAATGATAGTAGGAGGCTTGGTAGGTTTAAGAATAGTTTTTGCTGTACTTTCTATAGTGAAT
AGAGTTAGGCAGGGATATTCACCATTATCGTTTCAGACCCACCTCCCAACCCCGAGGGGACCCATGCATT
GCATCTCAATTAGTCAGCAACCAGGTGTGGAAAGTCCCCAGGCTCCCCAGCAGGCAGAAGTATGCAAAGC
ATGCGTCTCAATTAGTCAGCAACCATAGTCCCGCCCCTAACTCCGCCCATCCCGCCCCTAACTCCGCCCA
GTTCCGCCCATTCTCCGCCCCATGGCTGACTAATTTTTTTTATTTATGCAGAGGCCGAGGCCGCCTCGGC
CTCTGAGCTATTCCAGAAGTAGTGAGGAGGCTTTTTTGGAGGCCTAGGCTTTTGCAAAAAGCTTTCTAGA
GGTACCACCGGAGCTTACCATGACCGAGTACAAGCCCACGGTGCGCCTCGCCACCCGCGACGACGTCCCC
AGGGCCGTACGCACCCTCGCCGCCGCGTTCGCCGACTACCCCGCCACGCGCCACACCGTCGATCCGGACC
GCCACATCGAGCGGGTCACCGAGCTGCAAGAACTCTTCCTCACGCGCGTCGGGCTCGACATCGGCAAGGT
GTGGGTCGCGGACGACGGCGCCGCCGTGGCGGTCTGGACCACGCCGGAGAGCGTCGAAGCGGGGGCGGTG
TTCGCCGAGATCGGCCCGCGCATGGCCGAGTTGAGCGGTTCCCGGCTGGCCGCGCAGCAACAGATGGAAG
GCCTCCTGGCGCCGCACCGGCCCAAGGAGCCCGCGTGGTTCCTGGCCACCGTCGGCGTCTCGCCCGACCA
CCAGGGCAAGGGTCTGGGCAGCGCCGTCGTGCTCCCCGGAGTGGAGGCGGCCGAGCGCGCCGGGGTGCCC
GCCTTCCTGGAGACCTCCGCGCCCCGCAACCTCCCCTTCTACGAGCGGCTCGGCTTCACCGTCACCGCCG
ACGTCGAGGTGCCCGAAGGACCGCGCACCTGGTGCATGACCCGCAAGCCCGGTGCCAGTTAACGAATTCT
AGATCTTGAGACAAATGGCAGTATTCATCCACAATTTTAAAAGAAAAGGGGGGATTGGGGGGTACAGTGC
AGGGGAAAGAATAGTAGACATAATAGCAACAGACATACAAACTAAAGAATTACAAAAACAAATTACAAAA
ATTCAAAATTTTCGGGTTTATTACAGGGACAGCAGAGATCCACTTTGGCGCCGGCTCGAGGCCTGCAGGT
GCAAAGATGGATAAAGTTTTAAACAGAGAGGAATCTTTGCAGCTAATGGACCTTCTAGGTCTTGAAAGGA
GTGGGAATT
Features (pLannotate 1.2.2; 34 found; start..end, strand, type, name):
      1..1179    +  promoter       EF-1α promoter: strong constitutive promoter for human elongation factor EF-1α
   1200..1220    +  protein_bind   attB1: mutant version of attB; core recombination site for the Gateway® BP reaction BP Clonase™
   1226..3766    +  CDS            STAT6: STAT6_HUMAN - Experimental evidence at protein level: Swiss-Prot protein existence level 1. Carries out a dual function: signal transduction and activation of transcription. Involved in IL4/interleukin-4- and IL3/interleukin-3-mediated signaling. From Homo sapiens (Human).
   3771..3795    -  protein_bind   attB2: mutant version of attB; recombination site for the Gateway® BP reaction BP Clonase™
   3803..3844    +  CDS            V5 tag: epitope tag from simian virus 5
   3860..3913    +  promoter       U6 promoter (fragment): RNA polymerase III promoter for human U6 snRNA
   3955..4543    +  misc_feature   WPRE: woodchuck hepatitis virus posttranscriptional regulatory element
   4594..4613    +  misc_feature   cPPT/CTS (fragment): central polypurine tract and central termination sequence of HIV-1
   4615..4848    +  LTR            3' LTR (ΔU3): self-inactivating 3' long terminal repeat (LTR) from HIV-1
   4926..5047    +  polyA_signal   SV40 poly(A) signal: SV40 polyadenylation signal
   5087..5222    +  rep_origin     SV40 ori: SV40 origin of replication
   5243..5261    -  promoter       T7 promoter: promoter for bacteriophage T7 RNA polymerase
   5269..5424    +  CDS            lacZα (fragment): LacZα fragment of β-galactosidase; lacZ fragment
   5429..5857    +  rep_origin     f1 ori (sequence partly withheld): f1 bacteriophage origin of replication; arrow indicates direction of (+) strand synthesis
   5910..6014    +  promoter       AmpR promoter: bla
   6015..6875    +  CDS            AmpR: β-lactamase; bla; confers resistance to ampicillin, carbenicillin, and related antibiotics
   7046..7634    +  rep_origin     ori: high-copy-number ColE1/pMB1/pBR322/pUC origin of replication
   7817..7909    +  CDS            lacI (fragment): lac repressor; lacI; The lac repressor binds to the lac operator to inhibit transcription in E. coli. This inhibition can be relieved by adding lactose or isopropyl-β-D-thiogalactopyranoside (IPTG).
   7922..7943    +  protein_bind   CAP binding site: CAP binding activates transcription in the presence of cAMP. E. coli catabolite activator protein
   7958..7988    +  promoter       lac promoter: promoter for the E. coli lac operon
   7992..8014    +  protein_bind   lac operator (fragment): The lac repressor binds to the lac operator to inhibit transcription in E. coli. This inhibition can be relieved by adding lactose or isopropyl-β-D-thiogalactopyranoside (IPTG). lac repressor encoded by lacI
   8057..8075    +  promoter       T3 promoter: promoter for bacteriophage T3 RNA polymerase
   8103..8329    +  promoter       RSV promoter: Rous sarcoma virus enhancer/promoter
   8330..8510    +  LTR            5' LTR (truncated): truncated 5' long terminal repeat (LTR) from HIV-1
   8557..8682    +  misc_feature   HIV-1 Ψ: packaging signal of human immunodeficiency virus type 1
   8666..9029    +  CDS            HIV-1 gag (fragment): gag protein from human immunodeficiency virus 1; gag
   9175..9408    +  misc_feature   RRE: The Rev response element (RRE) of HIV-1 allows for Rev-dependent mRNA export from the nucleus to the cytoplasm.
   9785..9811    +  CDS            Rev (fragment): human immunodeficiency virus 1 (HIV-1) Rev protein; rev; enhances nuclear export of unspliced and incompletely spliced viral mRNAs
   9818..9841    +  promoter       SV40 promoter (fragment): SV40 early promoter
   9842..9913    +  promoter       SV40 promoter (fragment): SV40 enhancer and early promoter
   9937..10072   +  rep_origin     SV40 ori: SV40 origin of replication
  10118..10714   +  CDS            PuroR (fragment): puromycin N-acetyltransferase; pac from Streptomyces; confers resistance to puromycin
  10763..10880   +  misc_feature   cPPT/CTS: central polypurine tract and central termination sequence of HIV-1
  10945..11011   +  CDS            small t antigen (fragment): SV40 (simian virus 40) small t antigen
