[The description below was written by a language model from this plasmid's Addgene catalogue record and pLannotate feature annotations shown in this document.]
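Description:
TFORF3173 is a third-generation-style, self-inactivating lentiviral expression plasmid built on the pLX_TRC317 backbone and carrying the human STAT6 open reading frame (reference transcript NM_003153.4). It belongs to a barcoded transcription factor ORF collection intended for overexpression in mammalian cells. In bacteria it is maintained at high copy through a ColE1/pUC-type origin with ampicillin selection (AmpR), and an f1 origin is also present. The depositor notes that the plasmid can recombine, as is common for LTR-containing vectors, and advises checking several colonies.

The viral genome is driven from an RSV promoter fused to a truncated HIV-1 5' LTR, followed by the Ψ packaging signal, a partial gag sequence and the RRE for Rev-dependent nuclear export. Next comes an SV40 early promoter/origin region driving puromycin N-acetyltransferase for selection of transduced cells, then a cPPT/CTS element that aids nuclear import of the provirus. Downstream, the EF-1α promoter expresses STAT6, which is flanked by attB1 and attB2 sites left by Gateway cloning and followed by a V5 epitope tag. Whether the tag is translated in frame with the ORF is not stated in the record. A WPRE enhances transcript stability and expression, and the ΔU3 3' LTR renders the integrated provirus self-inactivating.

According to the record, each ORF in the collection is paired with a unique 24-bp barcode, which lets the transcription factor be identified in pooled screens. The barcode is not annotated in the feature table, so its position cannot be given. STAT6 is a signal transducer and transcriptional activator in IL-4 and IL-3 signalling. The associated work used the library for directed differentiation screens.
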