Addgene plasmid #144649: TFORF3173
Purpose: Lentiviral vector for overexpressing transcription factor ORFs with unique 24-bp barcodes. Barcodes facilitate identification of transcription factors in pooled screens.
Depositing lab: Feng Zhang. Depositing organization: Broad Institute. Publication: A transcription factor atlas of directed differentiation. Joung J, Ma S, Tay T, Geiger-Schuller KR, Kirchgatterer PC, Verdine VK, Guo B, Arias-Garcia MA, Allen WE, Singh A, Kuksenko O, Abudayyeh OO, Gootenberg JS, Fu Z, Macrae RK, Buenrostro JD, Regev A, Zhang F. Cell. 2023 Jan 5;186(1):209-229.e26. doi: 10.1016/j.cell.2022.11.026. PubMed 36608654.
Backbone
  Vector backbone: pLX_TRC317
  Backbone manufacturer: Broad Institute Genetic Perturbation Platform
  Backbone size w/o insert (bp): 8264
  Vector type: Mammalian Expression, Lentiviral
  Selectable markers: Puromycin
Growth in bacteria
  Bacterial resistance: Ampicillin, 100 μg/mL
  Growth temperature: 37°C
  Growth strain: NEB Stable
  Copy number: High Copy
Gene/Insert
  Gene/Insert name: STAT6
  Species: H. sapiens (human)
  Insert size (bp): 2753
  Entrez Gene: STAT6 (a.k.a. D12S1644, HIES6, IL-4-STAT, STAT6B, STAT6C)
  Promoter: EF1a
  Cloning method: Gateway Cloning
  Sequencing primers: 5′ GGGTGGAGACTGAAGTTAGGCCAG; 3′ CACATAGCGTAAAAGGAGCAACATAG
Resource information
  A portion of this plasmid was derived from a plasmid made by: Broad Institute Genetic Perturbation Platform
Terms and licenses: Academic/Nonprofit Terms; Industry Terms: Not Available to Industry
Depositor comments: NM_003153.4 Please test multiple small colonies in case of plasmid recombination. To make this collection available in a timely manner, a portion of this collection was not fully sequenced by Addgene. If an Addgene verified full plasmid sequence is not available, please contact us prior to placing an order to request the full sequence.
How to cite: TFORF3173 was a gift from Feng Zhang (Addgene plasmid # 144649 ; http://n2t.net/addgene:144649 ; RRID:Addgene_144649)
