>Addgene plasmid #144649 | TFORF3173 | depositor partial sequence | sequence record 286062 | Insert
ATCGATTGATCAACAAGTTTGTACAAAAAAGCAGGCACCATGTCTCTGTGGGGTCTGGTCTCCAAGATGC
CCCCAGAAAAAGTGCAGCGGCTCTATGTCGACTTTCCCCAACACCTGCGGCATCTTCTGGGTGACTGGCT
GGAGAGCCAGCCCTGGGAGTTCCTGGTCGGCTCCGACGCCTTCTGCTGCAACTTGGCTAGTGCCCTACTT
TCAGACACTGTCCAGCACCTTCAGGCCTCGGTGGGAGAGCAGGGGGAGGGGAGCACCATCTTGCAACACA
TCAGCACCCTTGAGAGCATATATCAGAGGGACCCCCTGAAGCTGGTGGCCACTTTCAGACAAATACTTCA
AGGAGAGAAAAAAGCTGTTATGGAACAGTTCCGCCACTTGCCAATGCCTTTCCACTGGAAGCAGGAAGAA
CTCAAGTTTAAGACAGGCTTGCGGAGGCTGCAGCACCGAGTAGGGGAGATCCACCTTCTCCGAGAAGCCC
TGCAGAAGGGGGCTGAGGCTGGCCAAGTGTCTCTGCACAGCTTGATAGAAACTCCTGCTAATGGGACTGG
GCCAAGTGAGGCCCTGGCCATGCTACTGCAGGAGACCACTGGAGAGCTAGAGGCAGCCAAAGCCCTAGTG
CTGAAGAGGATCCAGATTTGGAAACGGCAGCAGCAGCTGGCAGGGAATGGCGCACCGTTTGAGGAGAGCC
TGGCCCCACTCCAGGAGAGGTGTGAAAGCCTGGTGGACATTTATTCCCAGCTACAGCAGGAGGTAGGGGC
GGCTGGTGGGGAGCTTGAGCCCAAGACCCGGGCATCGCTGACTGGCCGGCTGGATGAAGTCCTGAGAACC
CTCGTCACCAGTTGCTTCCTGGTGGAGAAGCAGCCCCCCCAGGTACTGAAGACTCAGACCAAGTTCCAGG
CTGGAGTTCGATTCCTGTTGGGCTTGAGGTTCCTGGGGGCCCCAGCCAAGCCTCCGCTGGTCAGGGCCGA
CATGGTGACAGAGAAGCAGGCGCGGGAGCTGAGTGTGCCTCAGGGTCCTGGGGCTGGAGCAGAAAGCACT
GGAGAAATCATCAACAACACTGTGCCCTTGGAGAACAGCATTCCTGGGAACTGCTGCTCTGCCCTGTTCA
AGAACCTGCTTCTCAAGAAGATCAAGCGGTGTGAGCGGAAGGGCACTGAGTCTGTCACAGAGGAGAAGTG
CGCTGTGCTCTTCTCTGCCAGCTTCACACTTGGCCCCGGCAAACTCCCCATCCAGCTCCAGGCCCTGTCT
CTGCCCCTGGTGGTCATCGTCCATGGCAACCAAGACAACAATGCCAAAGCCACTATCCTGTGGGACAATG
CCTTCTCTGAGATGGACCGCGTGCCCTTTGTGGTGGCTGAGCGGGTGCCCTGGGAGAAGATGTGTGAAAC
TCTGAACCTGAAGTTCATGGCTGAGGTGGGGACCAACCGGGGGCTGCTCCCAGAGCACTTCCTCTTCCTG
GCCCAGAAGATCTTCAATGACAACAGCCTCAGTATGGAGGCCTTCCAGCACCGTTCTGTGTCCTGGTCGC
AGTTCAACAAGGAGATCCTGCTGGGCCGTGGCTTCACCTTTTGGCAGTGGTTTGATGGTGTCCTGGACCT
CACCAAACGCTGTCTCCGGAGCTACTGGTCTGACCGGCTGATCATTGGCTTCATCAGCAAACAGTACGTT
ACTAGCCTTCTTCTCAATGAGCCCGACGGAACCTTTCTCCTCCGCTTCAGCGACTCAGAGATTGGGGGCA
TCACCATTGCCCATGTCATCCGGGGCCAGGATGGCTCTCCACAGATAGAGAACATCCAGCCATTCTCTGC
CAAAGACCTGTCCATTCGCTCACTGGGGGACCGAATCCGGGATCTTGCTCAGCTCAAAAATCTCTATCCC
AAGAAGCCCAAGGATGAGGCTTTCCGGAGCCACTACAAGCCTGAACAGATGGGTAAGGATGGCAGGGGTT
ATGTCCCAGCTACCATCAAGATGACCGTGGAAAGGGACCAACCACTTCCTACCCCAGAGCTCCAGATGCC
TACCATGGTGCCTTCTTATGACCTTGGAATGGCCCCTGATTCCTCCATGAGCATGCAGCTTGGCCCAGAT
ATGGTGCCCCAGGTGTACCCACCACACTCTCACTCCATCCCCCCGTATCAAGGCCTCTCCCCAGAAGAAT
CAGTCAACGTGTTGTCAGCCTTCCAGGAGCCTCACCTGCAGATGCCCCCCAGCCTGGGCCAGATGAGCCT
GCCCTTTGACCAGCCTCACCCCCAGGGCCTGCTGCCGTGCCAGCCTCAGGAGCATGCTGTGTCCAGCCCT
GACCCCCTGCTCTGCTCAGATGTGACCATGGTGGAAGACAGCTGCCTGAGCCAGCCAGTGACAGCGTTTC
CTCAGGGCACTTGGATTGGTGAAGACATATTCCCTCCTCTGCTGCCTCCCACTGAACAGGACCTCACTAA
GCTTCTCCTGGAGGGGCAAGGGGAGTCGGGGGGAGGGTCCTTGGGGGCACAGCCCCTCCTGCAGCCCTCC
CACTATGGGCAATCTGGGATCTCAATGTCCCACATGGACCTAAGGGCCAACCCCAGTTGGTAGAACCCAG
CTTTCTTGTACAAAGTGGTTGATATCGGTAAGCCTATCCCTAACCCTCTCCTCGGTCTCGATTCTACGTA
GTAATGAACTAGTCCGTAACTTGAAAGTATTTCGATTTCTTGGCTTTATATATCTTGTGGAAAGGACGAT
AGTGACAGGCCACATTACTATGT
