>Addgene plasmid #144649 | TFORF3173 | depositor partial sequence | sequence record 286063 | Barcode
TAGTGACAGGCCACATTACTATGT
